Addgene plasmid #205635: pKM-U6-reRNA-mmDNMT1
Purpose: reRNA guide targeting Mus Musculus DNMT1
Depositing lab: Gerald Schwank. Depositing organization: University of Zurich. Publication: Effective genome editing with an enhanced ISDra2 TnpB system and deep learning-predicted omegaRNAs. Marquart KF, Mathis N, Mollaysa A, Muller S, Kissling L, Rothgangl T, Schmidheini L, Kulcsar PI, Allam A, Kaufmann MM, Matsushita M, Haenggi T, Cathomen T, Kopf M, Krauthammer M, Schwank G. Nat Methods. 2024 Sep 23. doi: 10.1038/s41592-024-02418-z. PubMed 39313558.
Backbone
  Vector backbone: pKM-U6-reRNA-acceptor-2xBbsI
  Vector type: Mammalian Expression
Growth in bacteria
  Bacterial resistance: Ampicillin, 100 μg/mL
  Growth temperature: 37°C
  Growth strain: NEB Stable
  Copy number: Unknown
Gene/Insert
  Gene/Insert name: reRNA-mmDNMT1
  gRNA/shRNA sequence: gtcagtgtgataggatccgt
  Species: M. musculus (mouse)
  Entrez Gene: Dnmt1 (a.k.a. Cxxc9, Dnmt, Dnmt1o, MCMT, MTase, Met-1, Met1, MommeD2, m.MmuI)
  Promoter: U6
  Cloning method: Restriction Enzyme; 5′ cloning site unknown (unknown if destroyed)
Terms and licenses: Academic/Nonprofit Terms; Industry Terms: Not Available to Industry
How to cite: pKM-U6-reRNA-mmDNMT1 was a gift from Gerald Schwank (Addgene plasmid # 205635 ; http://n2t.net/addgene:205635 ; RRID:Addgene_205635)
