[The description below was written by a language model from this plasmid's Addgene catalogue record and pLannotate feature annotations shown in this document.]
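Description:
pKM-U6-reRNA-mmDNMT1 is a 5.9 kb mammalian expression plasmid that produces a guide RNA directed against mouse Dnmt1. It was built by restriction cloning of a 20-nucleotide targeting sequence into the pKM-U6-reRNA-acceptor-2xBbsI backbone, whose name indicates a paired BbsI acceptor site for guide insertion. The guide is a reRNA (also called omegaRNA), the RNA partner of the compact RNA-guided nuclease TnpB from ISDra2. The associated publication concerns an enhanced ISDra2 TnpB editing system. Transcription is driven by the human U6 RNA polymerase III promoter, the standard choice for small, uncapped guide RNAs. Directly downstream of U6 the annotation software flags a short fragment as Deinococcus radiodurans pckA. This most likely reflects the Deinococcus-derived reRNA scaffold rather than a coding element, although the record does not annotate the scaffold explicitly. No nuclease gene is annotated on this plasmid, so TnpB must be supplied from a separate construct.

The backbone resembles a pBluescript-type cloning vector. It has a high-copy ColE1/pUC origin and an ampicillin resistance gene with its own promoter for propagation in E. coli. It also carries an f1 origin, lacZα and lac regulatory remnants, and flanking T7 and T3 promoters. An SV40 early promoter drives a hygromycin resistance gene followed by SV40 polyadenylation signals, allowing selection of transfected mammalian cells. A short ble fragment and a large T antigen fragment are also annotated near this cassette. A loxP and a lox2272 site lie just upstream of the U6 promoter, but the record does not state their purpose. The plasmid is used for TnpB-mediated genome editing at the Dnmt1 locus in mouse cells.
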