Features (pLannotate 1.2.2; 21 found; start..end, strand, type, name):
      7..461     -  rep_origin     f1 ori (sequence partly withheld): f1 bacteriophage origin of replication; arrow indicates direction of (+) strand synthesis
    466..621     -  CDS            lacZα (fragment): LacZα fragment of β-galactosidase; lacZ fragment
    629..647     +  promoter       T7 promoter: promoter for bacteriophage T7 RNA polymerase
    892..925     +  protein_bind   loxP: Cre-mediated recombination occurs in the 8-bp core sequence (GCATACAT). Cre recombinase
    963..996     +  protein_bind   lox2272: Cre-mediated recombination occurs in the 8-bp core sequence (GGATACTT). lox2272 sites are compatible with each other, but incompatible with loxP or loxN sites (Lee and Saito, 1988). Cre recombinase
   1014..1254    +  promoter       U6 promoter: RNA polymerase III promoter for human U6 snRNA
   1428..1532    -  CDS            pckA (fragment): PCKA_DEIRA - Protein inferred from homology: Swiss-Prot protein existence level 3. Involved in the gluconeogenesis. Catalyzes the conversion of oxaloacetate (OAA) to phosphoenolpyruvate (PEP) through direct phosphoryl transfer between the nucleoside triphosphate and OAA. From Deinococcus radiodurans (strain ATCC 13939 / DSM 20539 / JCM 16871 / LMG 4051 / NBRC 15346 / NCIMB 9279 / R1 / VKM B-1422).
   1621..1742    -  polyA_signal   SV40 poly(A) signal: SV40 polyadenylation signal
   1765..1833    -  CDS            large T antigen (fragment): large T antigen from SV40 (simian virus 40)
   1866..1987    -  polyA_signal   SV40 poly(A) signal: SV40 polyadenylation signal
   1982..2107    -  CDS            ble (fragment): BLE_KLEPN - Experimental evidence at protein level: Swiss-Prot protein existence level 1. Binding protein with a strong affinity to the bleomycin family of antibiotics. Binds to CL990; an antimitotic-antibiotic compound. From Klebsiella pneumoniae.
   2117..3142    -  CDS            HygR: aminoglycoside phosphotransferase from E. coli; aph(4)-Ia; confers resistance to hygromycin
   3199..3409    -  promoter       SV40 promoter: SV40 early promoter
   3719..3737    -  promoter       T3 promoter: promoter for bacteriophage T3 RNA polymerase
   3782..3798    -  protein_bind   lac operator: The lac repressor binds to the lac operator to inhibit transcription in E. coli. This inhibition can be relieved by adding lactose or isopropyl-β-D-thiogalactopyranoside (IPTG). lac repressor encoded by lacI
   3806..3836    -  promoter       lac promoter: promoter for the E. coli lac operon
   3851..3872    -  protein_bind   CAP binding site: CAP binding activates transcription in the presence of cAMP. E. coli catabolite activator protein
   3885..3977    -  CDS            lacI (fragment): lac repressor; lacI; The lac repressor binds to the lac operator to inhibit transcription in E. coli. This inhibition can be relieved by adding lactose or isopropyl-β-D-thiogalactopyranoside (IPTG).
   4160..4748    -  rep_origin     ori: high-copy-number ColE1/pMB1/pBR322/pUC origin of replication
   4919..5779    -  CDS            AmpR: β-lactamase; bla; confers resistance to ampicillin, carbenicillin, and related antibiotics
   5780..5884    -  promoter       AmpR promoter: bla
>Addgene plasmid #205635 | pKM-U6-reRNA-mmDNMT1 | addgene full sequence | sequence record 412881 | Addgene NGS Result
CCACCTAAATTGTAAGCGTTAATATTTTGTTAAAATTCGCGTTAAATTTTTGTTAAATCAGCTCATTTTT
TAACCAATAGGCCGAAATCGGCAAAATCCCTTATAAATCAAAAGAATAGACCGAGATAGGGT
[37 nt withheld, positions 133-169]
AAAGAACGTGGACTCCAACGTCAAAGG
[49 nt withheld, positions 197-245]
T
[91 nt withheld, positions 247-337]
G
[52 nt withheld, positions 339-390]
GGCGGGTGTGGT
[59 nt withheld, positions 403-461]
CCCATTCGCCATTCAGGCTGCGCAACTGTTGGGAAGGGCGATCGGTGCGGGCCTCTTCGCTATTACGCCA
GCTGGCGAAAGGGGGATGTGCTGCAAGGCGATTAAGTTGGGTAACGCCAGGGTTTTCCCAGTCACGACGT
TGTAAAACGACGGCCAGTGAGCGCGCGTAATACGACTCACTATAGGGCGAATTGGGTACCGGCATATGGT
TCTTGACAGAGGTGTAAAAAGTACTCAAAAATTTTACTCAAGTGAAAGTACAAGTACTTAGGGAAAATTT
TACTCAATTAAAAGTAAAAGTATCTGGCTAGAATCTTACTTGAGTAAAAGTAAAAAAGTACTCCATTAAA
ATTGTACTTGAGTATTAAGGAAGTAAAAGTAAAAGCAAGAAAGATCGATCTCGAAGGATCTGGAGGCCAC
CATGGTGTCGATAACTTCGTATAGCATACATTATACGAAGTTATCGATAGTCCAGTGTGGTGGAATTGCC
CTTGGCCGGCCATAACTTCGTATAGGATACTTTATACGAAGTTATGGTACCGGCGCGCATGTGAGGGCCT
ATTTCCCATGATTCCTTCATATTTGCATATACGATACAAGGCTGTTAGAGAGATAATTGGAATTAATTTG
ACTGTAAACACAAAGATATTAGTACAAAATACGTGACGTAGAAAGTAATAATTTCTTGGGTAGTTTGCAG
TTTTAAAATTATGTTTTAAAATGGACTATCATATGCTTACCGTAACTTGAAAGTATTTCGATTTCTTGGC
TTTATATATCTTGTGGAAAGGACGAAACACCGATTCAAGAATCCCGAAGTGAAGAATCTTGCCGTCCGTA
CATGGACTTGCCCGAACTGTGGGGAAACCCATGACCGAGACGAGAACGCTGCGCTGAACATTCGGCGTGA
AGCGTTGGTGGCTGCGGGAATCTCAGACACCTTAAACGCTCATGGAGGCTATGTCAGACCTGCTTCGGCG
GGCAATGGTCTGCGAAGTGAGAATCACGCGACTTTAGTCGTGTGAGGTTCAAGTCAGTGTGATAGGATCC
GTGGCCGGCATGGTCCCAGCCTCCTCGCTGGCGCCGGCTGGGCAACATGCTTCGGCATGGCGAATGGGAC
TTTTTTGGTACCAGGTACGGCCGCTTCGAGCAGACATGATAAGATACATTGATGAGTTTGGACAAACCAC
AACTAGAATGCAGTGAAAAAAATGCTTTATTTGTGAAATTTGTGATGCTATTGCTTTATTTGTAACCATT
ATAAGCTGCAATAAACAAGTTAACAACAACAATTGCATTCATTTTATGTTTCAGGTTCAGGGGGAGATGT
GGGAGGTTTTTTAAAGCAAGTAAAACCTCTACAAATGTGGTAAAATCGCGAAGGTCGACGGTATACAGAC
ATGATAAGATACATTGATGAGTTTGGACAAACCACAACTAGAATGCAGTGAAAAAAATGCTTTATTTGTG
AAATTTGTGATGCTATTGCTTTATTTGTAACCATTATAAGCTGCAATAAACAAGTTGGGGTGGGCGAAGA
ACTCCAGCATGAGATCCCCGCGCTGGAGGATCATCCAGCCGGCGTCCCGGAAAACGATTCCGAAGCCCAA
CCTTTCATAGAAGGCGGCGGTGGAATCGAAATCTCGTAGCACGTGCTATTCCTTTGCCCTCGGACGAGTG
CTGGGGCGTCGGTTTCCACTATCGGCGAGTACTTCTACACAGCCATCGGTCCAGACGGCCGCGCTTCTGC
GGGCGATTTGTGTACGCCCGACAGTCCCGGCTCCGGATCGGACGATTGCGTCGCATCGACCCTGCGCCCA
AGCTGCATCATCGAAATTGCCGTCAACCAAGCTCTGATAGAGTTGGTCAAGACCAATGCGGAGCATATAC
GCCCGGAGCCGCGGCGATCCTGCAAGCTCCGGATGCCTCCGCTCGAAGTAGCGCGTCTGCTGCTCCATAC
AAGCCAACCACGGCCTCCAGAAGAAGATGTTGGCGACCTCGTATTGGGAATCCCCGAACATCGCCTCGCT
CCAGTCAATGACCGCTGTTATGCGGCCATTGTCCGTCAGGACATTGTTGGAGCCGAAATCCGCGTGCACG
AGGTGCCGGACTTCGGGGCAGTCCTCGGCCCAAAGCATCAGCTCATCGAGAGCCTGCGCGACGGACGCAC
TGACGGTGTCGTCCATCACAGTTTGCCAGTGATACACATGGGGATCAGCAATCGCGCATATGAAATCACG
CCATGTAGTGTATTGACCGATTCCTTGCGGTCCGAATGGGCCGAACCCGCTCGTCTGGCTAAGATCGGCC
GCAGCGATCGCATCCATGGCCTCCGCGACCGGCTGCAGAACAGCGGGCAGTTCGGTTTCAGGCAGGTCTT
GCAACGTGACACCCTGTGCACGGCGGGAGATGCAATAGGTCAGGCTCTCGCTGAATTCCCCAATGTCAAG
CACTTCCGGAATCGGGAGCGCGGCCGATGCAAAGTGCCGATAAACATAACGATCTTTGTAGAAACCATCG
GCGCAGCTATTTACCCGCAGGACATATCCACGCCCTCCTACATCGAAGCTGAAAGCACGAGATTCTTCGC
CCTCCGAGAGCTGCATCAGGTCGGAGACGCTGTCGAACTTTTCGATCAGAAACTTCTCGACAGACGTCGC
GGTGAGTTCAGGCTTTTTCATCACGTGCTGATCAGATCCGAAAATGGATATACAAGCTCCCGGGAGCTTT
TTGCAAAAGCCTAGGCCTCCAAAAAAGCCTCCTCACTACTTCTGGAATAGCTCAGAGGCAGAGGCGGCCT
CGGCCTCTGCATAAATAAAAAAAATTAGTCAGCCATGGGGCGGAGAATGGGCGGAACTGGGCGGAGTTAG
GGGCGGGATGGGCGGAGTTAGGGGCGGGACTATGGTTGCTGACTAATTGAGATGCATGCTTTGCATACTT
CTGCCTGCTGGGGAGCCTGGGGACTTTCCACACCCTAACTGACACACATTCCACAGAATTCAAGTGATCT
CCAAAAAATAAGTACTTTTTGACTGTAAATAAAATTGTAAGGAGTAAAAAGTACTTTTTTTTCTAAAAAA
ATGTAATTAAGTAAAAGTAAAAGTATTGATTTTTAATTGTACTCAAGTAAAGTAAAAATCCCCAAAAATA
ATACTTAAGTACAGTAATCAAGTAAAATTACTCAAGTACTTTACACCTCTGGTTCTTGACCCCCTACCTT
CAGCAAGCCCAGCAGATCCGAGCTCCAGCTTTTGTTCCCTTTAGTGAGGGTTAATTGCGCGCTTGGCGTA
ATCATGGTCATAGCTGTTTCCTGTGTGAAATTGTTATCCGCTCACAATTCCACACAACATACGAGCCGGA
AGCATAAAGTGTAAAGCCTGGGGTGCCTAATGAGTGAGCTAACTCACATTAATTGCGTTGCGCTCACTGC
CCGCTTTCCAGTCGGGAAACCTGTCGTGCCAGCTGCATTAATGAATCGGCCAACGCGCGGGGAGAGGCGG
TTTGCGTATTGGGCGCTCTTCCGCTTCCTCGCTCACTGACTCGCTGCGCTCGGTCGTTCGGCTGCGGCGA
GCGGTATCAGCTCACTCAAAGGCGGTAATACGGTTATCCACAGAATCAGGGGATAACGCAGGAAAGAACA
TGTGAGCAAAAGGCCAGCAAAAGGCCAGGAACCGTAAAAAGGCCGCGTTGCTGGCGTTTTTCCATAGGCT
CCGCCCCCCTGACGAGCATCACAAAAATCGACGCTCAAGTCAGAGGTGGCGAAACCCGACAGGACTATAA
AGATACCAGGCGTTTCCCCCTGGAAGCTCCCTCGTGCGCTCTCCTGTTCCGACCCTGCCGCTTACCGGAT
ACCTGTCCGCCTTTCTCCCTTCGGGAAGCGTGGCGCTTTCTCATAGCTCACGCTGTAGGTATCTCAGTTC
GGTGTAGGTCGTTCGCTCCAAGCTGGGCTGTGTGCACGAACCCCCCGTTCAGCCCGACCGCTGCGCCTTA
TCCGGTAACTATCGTCTTGAGTCCAACCCGGTAAGACACGACTTATCGCCACTGGCAGCAGCCACTGGTA
ACAGGATTAGCAGAGCGAGGTATGTAGGCGGTGCTACAGAGTTCTTGAAGTGGTGGCCTAACTACGGCTA
CACTAGAAGAACAGTATTTGGTATCTGCGCTCTGCTGAAGCCAGTTACCTTCGGAAAAAGAGTTGGTAGC
TCTTGATCCGGCAAACAAACCACCGCTGGTAGCGGTGGTTTTTTTGTTTGCAAGCAGCAGATTACGCGCA
GAAAAAAAGGATCTCAAGAAGATCCTTTGATCTTTTCTACGGGGTCTGACGCTCAGTGGAACGAAAACTC
ACGTTAAGGGATTTTGGTCATGAGATTATCAAAAAGGATCTTCACCTAGATCCTTTTAAATTAAAAATGA
AGTTTTAAATCAATCTAAAGTATATATGAGTAAACTTGGTCTGACAGTTACCAATGCTTAATCAGTGAGG
CACCTATCTCAGCGATCTGTCTATTTCGTTCATCCATAGTTGCCTGACTCCCCGTCGTGTAGATAACTAC
GATACGGGAGGGCTTACCATCTGGCCCCAGTGCTGCAATGATACCGCGAGACCCACGCTCACCGGCTCCA
GATTTATCAGCAATAAACCAGCCAGCCGGAAGGGCCGAGCGCAGAAGTGGTCCTGCAACTTTATCCGCCT
CCATCCAGTCTATTAATTGTTGCCGGGAAGCTAGAGTAAGTAGTTCGCCAGTTAATAGTTTGCGCAACGT
TGTTGCCATTGCTACAGGCATCGTGGTGTCACGCTCGTCGTTTGGTATGGCTTCATTCAGCTCCGGTTCC
CAACGATCAAGGCGAGTTACATGATCCCCCATGTTGTGCAAAAAAGCGGTTAGCTCCTTCGGTCCTCCGA
TCGTTGTCAGAAGTAAGTTGGCCGCAGTGTTATCACTCATGGTTATGGCAGCACTGCATAATTCTCTTAC
TGTCATGCCATCCGTAAGATGCTTTTCTGTGACTGGTGAGTACTCAACCAAGTCATTCTGAGAATAGTGT
ATGCGGCGACCGAGTTGCTCTTGCCCGGCGTCAATACGGGATAATACCGCGCCACATAGCAGAACTTTAA
AAGTGCTCATCATTGGAAAACGTTCTTCGGGGCGAAAACTCTCAAGGATCTTACCGCTGTTGAGATCCAG
TTCGATGTAACCCACTCGTGCACCCAACTGATCTTCAGCATCTTTTACTTTCACCAGCGTTTCTGGGTGA
GCAAAAACAGGAAGGCAAAATGCCGCAAAAAAGGGAATAAGGGCGACACGGAAATGTTGAATACTCATAC
TCTTCCTTTTTCAATATTATTGAAGCATTTATCAGGGTTATTGTCTCATGAGCGGATACATATTTGAATG
TATTTAGAAAAATAAACAAATAGGGGTTCCGCGCACATTTCCCCGAAAAGTG
